>Addgene plasmid #129613 | mCherry-FGD5 | addgene full sequence | sequence record 261661 | Addgene NGS Result
TAGTTATTAATAGTAATCAATTACGGGGTCATTAGTTCATAGCCCATATATGGAGTTCCGCGTTACATAA
CTTACGGTAAATGGCCCGCCTGGCTGACCGCCCAACGACCCCCGCCCATTGACGTCAATAATGACGTATG
TTCCCATAGTAACGCCAATAGGGACTTTCCATTGACGTCAATGGGTGGAGTATTTACGGTAAACTGCCCA
CTTGGCAGTACATCAAGTGTATCATATGCCAAGTACGCCCCCTATTGACGTCAATGACGGTAAATGGCCC
GCCTGGCATTATGCCCAGTACATGACCTTATGGGACTTTCCTACTTGGCAGTACATCTACGTATTAGTCA
TCGCTATTACCATGGTGATGCGGTTTTGGCAGTACATCAATGGGCGTGGATAGCGGTTTGACTCACGGGG
ATTTCCAAGTCTCCACCCCATTGACGTCAATGGGAGTTTGTTTTGGCACCAAAATCAACGGGACTTTCCA
AAATGTCGTAACAACTCCGCCCCATTGACGCAAATGGGCGGTAGGCGTGTACGGTGGGAGGTCTATATAA
GCAGAGCTGGTTTAGTGAACCGTCAGATCCGCTAGCGCTACCGGTCGCCACCATGGTGAGCAAGGGCGAG
GAGGATAACATGGCCATCATCAAGGAGTTCATGCGCTTCAAGGTGCACATGGAGGGCTCCGTGAACGGCC
ACGAGTTCGAGATCGAGGGCGAGGGCGAGGGCCGCCCCTACGAGGGCACCCAGACCGCCAAGCTGAAGGT
GACCAAGGGTGGCCCCCTGCCCTTCGCCTGGGACATCCTGTCCCCTCAGTTCATGTACGGCTCCAAGGCC
TACGTGAAGCACCCCGCCGACATCCCCGACTACTTGAAGCTGTCCTTCCCCGAGGGCTTCAAGTGGGAGC
GCGTGATGAACTTCGAGGACGGCGGCGTGGTGACCGTGACCCAGGACTCCTCCCTGCAGGACGGCGAGTT
CATCTACAAGGTGAAGCTGCGCGGCACCAACTTCCCCTCCGACGGCCCCGTAATGCAGAAGAAGACCATG
GGCTGGGAGGCCTCCTCCGAGCGGATGTACCCCGAGGACGGCGCCCTGAAGGGCGAGATCAAGCAGAGGC
TGAAGCTGAAGGACGGCGGCCACTACGACGCTGAGGTCAAGACCACCTACAAGGCCAAGAAGCCCGTGCA
GCTGCCCGGCGCCTACAACGTCAACATCAAGTTGGACATCACCTCCCACAACGAGGACTACACCATCGTG
GAACAGTACGAACGCGCCGAGGGCCGCCACTCCACCGGCGGCATGGACGAGCTGTACAAGTCCGGACTCA
GATCTATGTTCAGGGGTCCGAAGCCCCCCATTGCCCCCAAGCCCAGGCTGACTGCCCCAAACGAGTGGAG
AGCCAGTGTGTACCTGAATGACAGCTTGAACAAATGCAGCAACGGGCGGCTGCCCTGTGTAGACAGGGGG
CTTGATGAGGGGCCCCGGTCCATCCCAAAGTGCTCTGAGTCGGAGACCGACGAGGATTACATCGTGGTCC
CCAGGGTTCCGCTGAGGGAGGATGAACCCAAGGACGAGGGCAGTGTGGGGAACAAAGCCCTGGTGTCTCC
CGAGTCCTCTGCGGAAGAGGAAGAGGAGCGTGAAGAGGGAGGCGAGGCATGTGGCCTGGAGGGTACAGGA
GCTGGTGAGGATTCAGTGGCCCCTGCTGCTCCGGGTGCAGGAGCGCTGAGCAGGGAGGGTGAGGAAGGCA
CAGACCTTGCTCTTGAGGATGAAGGGGAGGGCTGCGCTGATGAGCCAGGGACACTGGAGCAGGTGTCCAG
AAGTGAGGAGGAAGAGAAGCTAGTGCAGCCACACAGGGAGTGCAGCCTGGAGGACAGTGGGCCTTGGGCT
GGAGAGGGGGTCTTCCAGAGCGACCTCCTCCTGCCTCACATCCATGGAGAGGACCAGGAGCCCCCCGACA
CCCCCGGGGAGGCAGAGGAGGATGATGAGGAAGGCTGTGCCAGCACAGACCCAGCAGGGGCAGATGAGGG
TTCGGGTCCTGACAGGCCCACGGAGGACATGGGACAGGATGCTGAGGACACCAGTGAGGAGCCCCCTGAG
AAGGAGGAGCTGGCCGGGGTCCAGGAGGCAGAGACAGCCACAGACTGCCCTGAAGTTCTTGAGGAGGGAT
GTGAAGAGGCCACGGGTGTCACAGGTGGGGAACAGGTTGACCTCAGTGAACCACCTGACCACGAGAAGAA
AACCAACCAAGAAGTGGCAGCCGCCACCCTGGAGGACCATGCACAGGATGAGTCCGCCGAGGAGAGCTGC
CAGATTGTCCCTTTTGAGAATGACTGCATGGAGGACTTCGTGACTTCCCTCACAGGAAGCCCCTATGAGT
TCTTCCCAACTGAGAGCACCTCTTTTTGCAGCGAGAGCTGTTCTCCTCTTTCTGAATCAGCGAAAGGTTT
AGAATCAGAGCAGGCACCAAAGCTGGGGCTGCGTGCGGAGGAGAACCCCATGGTGGGGGCTTTGTGTGGC
CAGTGTGGCTCCCTACAGGGTGGAGCGGCCGAGGGTCCCGCAGCCCCTGATGTGGTGGTCGTGCTGGAGG
AGGAGGCCTTGGATGATGCACTGGCCAACCCCTATGTGATGGGAGTGGGCCTGCCCGGTCAGGCGGCCCC
TGGAGAAGGAGGGCAGGCTGCATCGGACGCCCTGGGTGGTTATGGCTCGAAAGAAGAATTGAACTGTGAG
GCAGAGGGTGGCCTGGTTCCCGCGGACAGGAAGAACACCAGCACGAGGGTCCGGCCCCACTCTGGGAAGG
TGGCCGGCTATGTCCCAGAAACCGTCCCTGAAGAAACCGGACCTGAGGCGGGCTCGTCAGCCCCTGGCAT
TGGAGGTGCCGCAGAGGAGGTGGGAAAGACGCTTTTGTCATTGGAGGGGAAGCCCTTGGAAGCCAGCAGG
GCCTTGCCAGCAAAGCCCAGGGCCTTTACTTTATACCCTCGGTCGTTCTCCGTGGAAGGCCGAGAGATTC
CAGTGTCCGTGTACCAGGAGCCTGAGGGGTCAGGGTTGGATGACCACAGGATAAAGAGGAAAGAGGACAA
TCTCTCTCTGTCGTGTGTAATTGGCTCCTCTGGGAGTTTCTCCCAGAGAAACCACCTTCCGTCCAGCGGC
ACCTCCACGCCTTCTTCCATGGTCGACATCCCACCTCCTTTCGACCTGGCCTGCATCACCAAGAAGCCCA
TCACAAAGAGCTCTCCCTCACTCCTGATCGAGAGCGACTCCCCGGACAAGTACAAGAAGAAGAAGTCATC
CTTTAAGCGCTTCCTGGCACTGACGTTTAAGAAGAAGACGGAGAACAAATTGCATGTGGATGTGAACGTG
TCTTCCTCTAGGTCCTCTTCAGAGTCCAGCTACCACGGGCCTTCCAGGATTCTGGAAGTTGACCGGAGAA
GCCTCAGCAACTCCCCTCAGCTTAAGTCTCGGACTGGGAAGCTCCGGGCTTCTGAATCCCCCTCCTCCCT
CATCTTTTATAGAGATGGCAAGAGGAAAGGTGTCCCCTTCAGCAGGACGGTGTCCAGAGTGGAGTCCTTT
GAAGACCGCTCCCGGCCGCCCTTCCTGCCCTTGCCACTGACCAAGCCACGGTCCATCTCCTTCCCCAGCG
CTGACACTTCAGACTATGAGAACATTCCAGCCATGAACTCGGACTATGAGAATATCCAGATTCCACCCCG
GAGACCTGCCAGGGCTGGCGCGTTCACGAAGCTGTTTGAAGATCAGAGCAGAGCCCTGTCCACAGCAAAC
GAAAATGATGGCTACGTGGACATGAGCAGCTTCAACGCCTTTGAGAGCAAACAGCAGAGTGCAGACCAGG
ACGCAGAAAGCGCCTACACAGAGCCCTACAAAGTCTGTCCCATCTCGTCGGCAGCCCCCAAAGAGGACCT
TACGTCGGATGAAGAGCAGAGAAGCTCGGAGGAGGAGGACAGTGCTTCAAGAGACCCCAGTGTCACCCAC
AAGGTGGAAGGACAGTCCAGAGCCCTTGTCATCGCACAGGAACTGCTATCTTCAGAGAAAGCATACGTGG
AGATGCTCCAGCACTTAAATCTGGATTTCCATGGAGCTGTCATGAGGGCCTTGGATGACATGGACCATGA
AGGCAGAGACACATTGGCCCGGGAGGAGCTGAGGCAGGGCCTGAGTGAACTCCCAGCCATCCACGACCTT
CATCAAGGCATCCTGGAGGAGCTGGAGGAAAGGCTGTCAAATTGGGAGAGCCAGCAGAAGGTAGCTGACG
TCTTCCTTGCCCGGGAGCAGGGGTTTGATCACCACGCCACTCACATCCTGCAGTTCGACAGGTACCTAGG
TCTGCTCAGTGAGAATTGCCTCCACTCTCCCCGGCTGGCAGCTGCTGTCCGTGAATTTGAGCAGAGTGTA
CAAGGAGGCAGCCAGACTGCGAAGCATCGGCTGCTGCGGGTGGTTCAACGCCTCTTCCAGTACCAAGTGC
TCCTCACAGACTATTTAAACAACCTTTGTCCGGACTCCGCCGAGTACGACAACACACAGGGTGCACTGAG
CCTCATCTCCAAAGTCACAGACCGTGCCAACGACAGCATGGAGCAAGGGGAAAACCTGCAGAAGCTGGTC
CACATTGAGCACAGCGTCCGGGGCCAAGGGGATCTCCTCCAGCCAGGAAGGGAGTTTCTGAAGGAAGGGA
CGCTGATGAAAGTAACAGGGAAAAACAGACGGCCCCGGCACCTATTTCTGATGAACGATGTGCTCCTGTA
CACCTATCCCCAGAAGGATGGGAAGTACCGGCTGAAGAACACATTGGCTGTGGCCAACATGAAGGTCAGC
CGCCCTGTGATGGAGAAAGTGCCCTACGCTCTAAAGATTGAGACTTCCGAGTCCTGCCTGATGCTGTCTG
CGAGCTCCTGTGCAGAGAGGGACGAGTGGTATGGCTGTCTGAGCAGAGCCCTCCCTGAGGACTACAAGGC
CCAGGCGCTGGCTGCATTCCACCATAGCGTGGAGATACGAGAGAGGCTGGGGGTTAGCCTTGGGGAGAGG
CCCCCCACCCTGGTGCCTGTCACACACGTCATGATGTGCATGAACTGCGGCTGCGACTTCTCCCTCACCC
TGCGGCGTCATCACTGTCACGCCTGTGGCAAGATCGTGTGCCGGAACTGTTCGCGGAACAAGTACCCGCT
GAAGTACCTGAAGGACAGGATGGCCAAGGTCTGCGACGGCTGCTTCGGGGAGCTGAAGAAGCGGGGCAGG
GCTGTCCCGGGCCTGATGAGAGAGCGGCCTGTGAGCATGAGCTTCCCGCTGTCTTCACCCCGCTTCTCGG
GCAGTGCCTTTTCATCCGTCTTCCAGAGCATTAACCCCTCGACCTTCAAGAAGCAGAAGAAAGTCCCTTC
AGCCCTGACAGAGGTGGCTGCCTCTGGAGAGGGCTCTGCCATCAGTGGCTATCTCAGCCGGTGTAAGAGG
GGCAAGCGGCACTGGAAGAAGCTCTGGTTTGTCATCAAAGGCAAAGTTCTCTACACCTACATGGCCAGTG
AGGACAAAGTGGCCTTGGAGAGTATGCCTCTGCTAGGCTTCACCATTGCTCCAGAAAAGGAAGAGGGCAG
CAGTGAAGTAGGACCTATTTTTCACCTTTACCACAAGAAAACCCTATTTTATAGCTTCAAAGCAGAAGAT
ACCAATTCAGCTCAGAGGTGGATCGAGGCCATGGAAGATGCGAGTGTGTTATAAGAATTCTGCAGTCGAC
GGTACCGCGGGCCCGGGATCCACCGGATCTAGATAACTGATCATAATCAGCCATACCACATTTGTAGAGG
TTTTACTTGCTTTAAAAAACCTCCCACACCTCCCCCTGAACCTGAAACATAAAATGAATGCAATTGTTGT
TGTTAACTTGTTTATTGCAGCTTATAATGGTTACAAATAAAGCAATAGCATCACAAATTTCACAAATAAA
GCATTTTTTTCACTGCATTCTAGTTGTGGTTTGTCCAAACTCATCAATGTATCTTAAGGCGTAAATTGTA
AGCGTTAATATTTTGTTAAAATTCGCGTTAAATTTTTGTTAAATCAGCTCATTTTTTAACCAATAGGCCG
AAATCGGCAAAATCCCTTATAAATCAAAAGAATAGACCGAGATAGGGT
[37 nt withheld, positions 6139-6175]
AAAGAACGTGGACTCCAACGTCAAAGG
[49 nt withheld, positions 6203-6251]
T
[91 nt withheld, positions 6253-6343]
G
[124 nt withheld, positions 6345-6468]
CAGGTGGCACTTTTCGGGGAAATGTGCGCGGAACCCCTATTTGTTTATTTTTCTAAATACATTCAAATAT
GTATCCGCTCATGAGACAATAACCCTGATAAATGCTTCAATAATATTGAAAAAGGAAGAGTCCTGAGGCG
GAAAGAACCAGCTGTGGAATGTGTGTCAGTTAGGGTGTGGAAAGTCCCCAGGCTCCCCAGCAGGCAGAAG
TATGCAAAGCATGCATCTCAATTAGTCAGCAACCAGGTGTGGAAAGTCCCCAGGCTCCCCAGCAGGCAGA
AGTATGCAAAGCATGCATCTCAATTAGTCAGCAACCATAGTCCCGCCCCTAACTCCGCCCATCCCGCCCC
TAACTCCGCCCAGTTCCGCCCATTCTCCGCCCCATGGCTGACTAATTTTTTTTATTTATGCAGAGGCCGA
GGCCGCCTCGGCCTCTGAGCTATTCCAGAAGTAGTGAGGAGGCTTTTTTGGAGGCCTAGGCTTTTGCAAA
GATCGATCAAGAGACAGGATGAGGATCGTTTCGCATGATTGAACAAGATGGATTGCACGCAGGTTCTCCG
GCCGCTTGGGTGGAGAGGCTATTCGGCTATGACTGGGCACAACAGACAATCGGCTGCTCTGATGCCGCCG
TGTTCCGGCTGTCAGCGCAGGGGCGCCCGGTTCTTTTTGTCAAGACCGACCTGTCCGGTGCCCTGAATGA
ACTGCAAGACGAGGCAGCGCGGCTATCGTGGCTGGCCACGACGGGCGTTCCTTGCGCAGCTGTGCTCGAC
GTTGTCACTGAAGCGGGAAGGGACTGGCTGCTATTGGGCGAAGTGCCGGGGCAGGATCTCCTGTCATCTC
ACCTTGCTCCTGCCGAGAAAGTATCCATCATGGCTGATGCAATGCGGCGGCTGCATACGCTTGATCCGGC
TACCTGCCCATTCGACCACCAAGCGAAACATCGCATCGAGCGAGCACGTACTCGGATGGAAGCCGGTCTT
GTCGATCAGGATGATCTGGACGAAGAGCATCAGGGGCTCGCGCCAGCCGAACTGTTCGCCAGGCTCAAGG
CGAGCATGCCCGACGGCGAGGATCTCGTCGTGACCCATGGCGATGCCTGCTTGCCGAATATCATGGTGGA
AAATGGCCGCTTTTCTGGATTCATCGACTGTGGCCGGCTGGGTGTGGCGGACCGCTATCAGGACATAGCG
TTGGCTACCCGTGATATTGCTGAAGAGCTTGGCGGCGAATGGGCTGACCGCTTCCTCGTGCTTTACGGTA
TCGCCGCTCCCGATTCGCAGCGCATCGCCTTCTATCGCCTTCTTGACGAGTTCTTCTGAGCGGGACTCTG
GGGTTCGAAATGACCGACCAAGCGACGCCCAACCTGCCATCACGAGATTTCGATTCCACCGCCGCCTTCT
ATGAAAGGTTGGGCTTCGGAATCGTTTTCCGGGACGCCGGCTGGATGATCCTCCAGCGCGGGGATCTCAT
GCTGGAGTTCTTCGCCCACCCTAGGGGGAGGCTAACTGAAACACGGAAGGAGACAATACCGGAAGGAACC
CGCGCTATGACGGCAATAAAAAGACAGAATAAAACGCACGGTGTTGGGTCGTTTGTTCATAAACGCGGGG
TTCGGTCCCAGGGCTGGCACTCTGTCGATACCCCACCGAGACCCCATTGGGGCCAATACGCCCGCGTTTC
TTCCTTTTCCCCACCCCACCCCCCAAGTTCGGGTGAAGGCCCAGGGCTCGCAGCCAACGTCGGGGCGGCA
GGCCCTGCCATAGCCTCAGGTTACTCATATATACTTTAGATTGATTTAAAACTTCATTTTTAATTTAAAA
GGATCTAGGTGAAGATCCTTTTTGATAATCTCATGACCAAAATCCCTTAACGTGAGTTTTCGTTCCACTG
AGCGTCAGACCCCGTAGAAAAGATCAAAGGATCTTCTTGAGATCCTTTTTTTCTGCGCGTAATCTGCTGC
TTGCAAACAAAAAAACCACCGCTACCAGCGGTGGTTTGTTTGCCGGATCAAGAGCTACCAACTCTTTTTC
CGAAGGTAACTGGCTTCAGCAGAGCGCAGATACCAAATACTGTTCTTCTAGTGTAGCCGTAGTTAGGCCA
CCACTTCAAGAACTCTGTAGCACCGCCTACATACCTCGCTCTGCTAATCCTGTTACCAGTGGCTGCTGCC
AGTGGCGATAAGTCGTGTCTTACCGGGTTGGACTCAAGACGATAGTTACCGGATAAGGCGCAGCGGTCGG
GCTGAACGGGGGGTTCGTGCACACAGCCCAGCTTGGAGCGAACGACCTACACCGAACTGAGATACCTACA
GCGTGAGCTATGAGAAAGCGCCACGCTTCCCGAAGGGAGAAAGGCGGACAGGTATCCGGTAAGCGGCAGG
GTCGGAACAGGAGAGCGCACGAGGGAGCTTCCAGGGGGAAACGCCTGGTATCTTTATAGTCCTGTCGGGT
TTCGCCACCTCTGACTTGAGCGTCGATTTTTGTGATGCTCGTCAGGGGGGCGGAGCCTATGGAAAAACGC
CAGCAACGCGGCCTTTTTACGGTTCCTGGCCTTTTGCTGGCCTTTTGCTCACATGTTCTTTCCTGCGTTA
TCCCCTGATTCTGTGGATAACCGTATTACCGCCATGCAT
Features (pLannotate 1.2.2; 15 found; start..end, strand, type, name):
     61..364     +  enhancer       CMV enhancer: human cytomegalovirus immediate early enhancer
    365..568     +  promoter       CMV promoter: human cytomegalovirus (CMV) immediate early promoter
    613..1320    +  CDS            mCherry: mCherry is a basic (constitutively fluorescent) red fluorescent protein published in 2004, derived from Discosoma sp.. It is reported to be a very rapidly-maturing monomer with low acid sensitivity.
   1336..5721    +  CDS            FGD5: FGD5_HUMAN - Also known as ZFYVE23. Experimental evidence at protein level: Swiss-Prot protein existence level 1. Activates CDC42, a member of the Ras-like family of Rho- and Rac proteins, by exchanging bound GDP for free GTP. Mediates VEGF- induced CDC42 activation. May regulate proangiogenic action of VEGF in vascular endothelial cells, including network formation, directional movement and proliferation. May play a role in regulating the actin cytoskeleton and cell shape. From Homo sapiens (Human).
   5725..5761    +  misc_feature   MCS (fragment): multiple cloning site
   5778..5862    +  CDS            large T antigen (fragment): large T antigen from SV40 (simian virus 40)
   5885..6006    +  polyA_signal   SV40 poly(A) signal: SV40 polyadenylation signal
   6040..6468    -  rep_origin     f1 ori (sequence partly withheld): f1 bacteriophage origin of replication; arrow indicates direction of (+) strand synthesis
   6495..6599    +  promoter       AmpR promoter: bla
   6601..6958    +  promoter       SV40 promoter: SV40 enhancer and early promoter
   6993..7787    +  CDS            NeoR/KanR: aminoglycoside phosphotransferase from Tn5; aph(3')-II (or nptII); confers resistance to neomycin, kanamycin, and G418 (Geneticin®)
   7808..7960    +  CDS            ble (fragment): BLE_KLEPN - Experimental evidence at protein level: Swiss-Prot protein existence level 1. Binding protein with a strong affinity to the bleomycin family of antibiotics. Binds to CL990; an antimitotic-antibiotic compound. From Klebsiella pneumoniae.
   8019..8066    +  polyA_signal   HSV TK poly(A) signal: herpes simplex virus thymidine kinase polyadenylation signal (Cole and Stacy, 1985)
   8157..8173    -  polyA_signal   bGH poly(A) signal (fragment): bovine growth hormone polyadenylation signal
   8395..8983    +  rep_origin     ori: high-copy-number ColE1/pMB1/pBR322/pUC origin of replication
