[The description below was written by a language model from this plasmid's Addgene catalogue record and pLannotate feature annotations shown in this document.]
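Description:
mCherry-FGD5 is a mammalian expression plasmid of about 9.1 kb built on the Clontech pEGFP-C1 backbone, in which the original green fluorescent protein has been replaced by mCherry. The human cytomegalovirus immediate early enhancer and promoter drive a single open reading frame consisting of mCherry, a rapidly maturing monomeric red fluorescent protein, followed after a short linker by FGD5. This places the fluorescent tag at the N-terminus of the exchange factor. The transcript is terminated by the SV40 polyadenylation signal, and a remnant of the multiple cloning site lies just downstream of the insert. The catalogue lists the insert species as synthetic, whereas the sequence annotation matches the coding region to human FGD5 (also called ZFYVE23). The restriction sites used for cloning are not recorded.

The plasmid replicates in bacteria at high copy number from a ColE1/pUC-type origin and also carries an f1 phage origin. Selection relies on the Tn5 NeoR/KanR aminoglycoside phosphotransferase gene, which has tandem bacterial (bla) and SV40 early promoters and an HSV TK polyadenylation signal. It therefore confers kanamycin resistance in E. coli and can confer G418 resistance in transfected mammalian cells. The short large T antigen, ble and bGH poly(A) fragments in the annotation appear to be backbone remnants rather than functional elements.

FGD5 is a Rho-family guanine nucleotide exchange factor that activates Cdc42 by exchanging bound GDP for GTP, and it is implicated in VEGF-induced Cdc42 activation in vascular endothelial cells. The construct allows FGD5 to be overexpressed while red fluorescence identifies expressing cells and shows where the protein localises. It was deposited with a study identifying exchange factors that increase Cdc42 activity in primary human endothelial cells.
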