Addgene plasmid #129613: mCherry-FGD5
Purpose: RhoGEF
Depositing lab: Dorus Gadella. Depositing organization: University of Amsterdam. Publication: Identification of guanine nucleotide exchange factors that increase Cdc42 activity in primary human endothelial cells. Reinhard NR, Van Der Niet S, Chertkova A, Postma M, Hordijk PL, Gadella TWJ Jr, Goedhart J. Small GTPases. 2019 Aug 30:1-15. doi: 10.1080/21541248.2019.1658509. PubMed 31469028.
Backbone
  Vector backbone: pEGFP-C1
  Backbone manufacturer: Clontech
  Vector type: Mammalian Expression
Growth in bacteria
  Bacterial resistance: Kanamycin, 50 μg/mL
  Growth temperature: 37°C
  Growth strain: DH5alpha
  Copy number: High Copy
Gene/Insert
  Gene/Insert name: FGD5
  Species: Synthetic
  Promoter: CMV
  Cloning method: Restriction Enzyme; 5′ cloning site Unknown (unknown if destroyed); 3′ cloning site Unknown (unknown if destroyed)
Terms and licenses: Academic/Nonprofit Terms; Industry Terms: Not Available to Industry
How to cite: mCherry-FGD5 was a gift from Dorus Gadella (Addgene plasmid # 129613 ; http://n2t.net/addgene:129613 ; RRID:Addgene_129613)
